>Addgene plasmid #188089 | pCAG-MBP-Foldon-ATG9 (801-839) | addgene full sequence | sequence record 369817 | Addgene NGS Result
GTCGACATTGATTATTGACTAGTTATTAATAGTAATCAATTACGGGGTCATTAGTTCATAGCCCATATAT
GGAGTTCCGCGTTACATAACTTACGGTAAATGGCCCGCCTGGCTGACCGCCCAACGACCCCCGCCCATTG
ACGTCAATAATGACGTATGTTCCCATAGTAACGCCAATAGGGACTTTCCATTGACGTCAATGGGTGGAGT
ATTTACGGTAAACTGCCCACTTGGCAGTACATCAAGTGTATCATATGCCAAGTACGCCCCCTATTGACGT
CAATGACGGTAAATGGCCCGCCTGGCATTATGCCCAGTACATGACCTTATGGGACTTTCCTACTTGGCAG
TACATCTACGTATTAGTCATCGCTATTACCATGGTCGAGGTGAGCCCCACGTTCTGCTTCACTCTCCCCA
TCTCCCCCCCCTCCCCACCCCCAATTTTGTATTTATTTATTTTTTAATTATTTTGTGCAGCGATGGGGGC
GGGGGGGGGGGGGGGGCGCGCCRGGSGGGGSGGGGSGGGGSGRGGGGSGGGGSGGGGSGAGGCGGAGAGG
TGCGGCGGCAGCCAATCAGAGCGGCGCGCTCCGAAAGTTTCCTTTTATGGCGAGGCGGCGGCGGCGGCGG
CCCTATAAAAAGCGAAGCGCGCGGCGGGCGGGAGTCGCTGCGCGCTGCCTTCGCCCCGTGCCCCGCTCCG
CCGCCGCCTCGCGCCGCCCGCCCCGGCTCTGACTGACCGCGTTACTCCCACAGGTGAGCGGGCGGGACGG
CCCTTCTCCTCCGGGCTGTAATTAGCGCTTGGTTTAATGACGGCTTGTTTCTTTTCTGTGGCTGCGTGAA
AGCCTTGAGGGGCTCCGGGAGGGCCCTTTGTGCGGGGGGAGCGGCTCGGGGGGTGCGTGCGTGTGTGTGT
GCGTGGGGAGCGCCGCGTGCGGCTCCGCGCTGCCCGGCGGCTGTGAGCGCTGCGGGCGCGGCGCGGGGCT
TTGTGCGCTCCGCAGTGTGCGCGAGGGGAGCGCGGCCGGGGGCGGTGCCCCGCGGTGCGGGGGGGGCTGC
GAGGGGAACAAAGGCTGCGTGCGGGGTGTGTGCGTGGGGGGGTGAGCAGGGGGTGTGGGCGCGTCGGTCG
GGCTGCAACCCCCCCTGCACCCCCCTCCCCGAGTTGCTGAGCACGGCCCGGCTTCGGGTGCGGGGCTCCG
TACGGGGCGTGGCGCGGGGCTCGCCGTGCCGGGCGGGGGGTGGCGGCAGGTGGGGGTGCCGGGCGGGGCG
GGGCCGCCTCGGGCCGGGGRGGGCTCGGGGGAGGGGCGCGGCGGCCCCCGGAGCGCCGGCGGCTGTCGAG
GCGCGGCGAGCCGCAGCCATTGCCTTTTATGGTAATCGTGCGAGAGGGCGCAGGGACTTCCTTTGTCCCA
AATCTGTGCGGAGCCGAAATCTGGGAGGCGCCGCCGCACCCCCTCTAGCGGGCGCGGGGCGAAGCGGTGC
GGCGCCGGCAGGAAGGAAATGGGCGGGGAGGGCCTTCGTGCGTCGCCGCGCCGCCGTCCCCTTCTCCCTC
TCCAGCCTCGGGGCTGTCCGCGGGGGGACGGCTGCCTTCGGGGGGGACGGGGCAGGGCGGGGTTCGGCTT
CTGGCGTGTGACCGGCGGCTCTAGAGCCTCTGCTAACCATGTTCATGCCTTCTTCTTTTTCCTACAGCTC
CTGGGCAACGTGCTGGTTATTGTGCTGTCTCATCATTTTGGCAAAGAATTCCTCGATCGACGGTATCGAT
GCCACCATGGGGATCGAAGAAGGTAAACTGGTAATCTGGATTAACGGCGATAAAGGCTATAACGGTCTCG
CTGAAGTCGGTAAGAAATTCGAGAAAGATACCGGAATTAAAGTCACCGTTGAGCATCCGGATAAACTGGA
AGAGAAATTCCCACAGGTTGCGGCAACTGGCGATGGCCCTGACATTATCTTCTGGGCACACGACCGCTTT
GGTGGCTACGCTCAATCTGGCCTGTTGGCTGAAATCACCCCGGACAAAGCGTTCCAGGACAAGCTGTATC
CGTTTACCTGGGATGCCGTACGTTACAACGGCAAGCTGATTGCTTACCCGATCGCTGTTGAAGCGTTATC
GCTGATTTATAACAAAGATCTGCTGCCGAACCCGCCAAAAACCTGGGAAGAGATCCCGGCGCTGGATAAA
GAACTGAAAGCGAAAGGTAAGAGCGCGCTGATGTTCAACCTGCAAGAACCGTACTTCACCTGGCCGCTGA
TTGCTGCTGACGGGGGTTATGCGTTCAAGTATGAAAACGGCAAGTACGACATTAAAGACGTGGGCGTGGA
TAACGCTGGCGCGAAAGCGGGTCTGACCTTCCTGGTTGACCTGATTAAAAACAAACACATGAATGCAGAC
ACCGATTACTCCATCGCAGAAGCTGCCTTTAATAAAGGCGAAACAGCGATGACCATCAACGGCCCGTGGG
CATGGTCCAACATCGACACCAGCAAAGTGAATTATGGTGTAACGGTACTGCCGACCTTCAAGGGTCAACC
ATCCAAACCGTTCGTTGGCGTGCTGAGCGCAGGTATTAACGCCGCCAGTCCGAACAAAGAGCTGGCAAAA
GAGTTCCTCGAAAACTATCTGCTGACTGATGAAGGTCTGGAAGCGGTTAATAAAGACAAACCGCTGGGTG
CCGTAGCGCTGAAGTCTTACGAGGAAGAGTTGGCGAAAGATCCACGTATTGCCGCCACTATGGAAAACGC
CCAGAAAGGTGAAATCATGCCGAACATCCCGCAGATGTCCGCTTTCTGGTATGCCGTGCGTACTGCGGTG
ATCAACGCCGCCAGCGGTCGTCAGACTGTCGATGAAGCCCTGAAAGACGCGCAGACTAATTCGAGCTCGA
ACAACAACAACAATAACAATAACAACAACCTCGGGGATATCCCAACGACCGAAAACCTGTATTTTCAGGG
CGCCATGGGATCCGGTTATATCCCGGAAGCACCGCGTGATGGTCAGGCGTATGTTCGTAAAGATGGTGAA
TGGGTTCTGCTGAGCACCTTTCTGGGATCCTTCTCCCGCCTGCCACTGGGCGGATGGGCTGAAGACGGAC
AGTCTGCTTCACGTCACCCTGAACCCGTCCCTGAAGAAGGTAGCGAAGATGAGTTGCCGCCACAAGTCCA
TAAAGTGTGACTCGAGGAATTCACTCCTCAGGTGCAGGCTGCCTATCAGAAGGTGGTGGCTGGTGTGGCC
AATGCCCTGGCTCACAAATACCACTGAGATCTTTTTCCCTCTGCCAAAAATTATGGGGACATCATGAAGC
CCCTTGAGCATCTGACTTCTGGCTAATAAAGGAAATTTATTTTCATTGCAATAGTGTGTTGGAATTTTTT
GTGTCTCTCACTCGGAAGGACATATGGGAGGGCAAATCATTTAAAACATCAGAATGAGTATTTGGTTTAG
AGTTTGGCAACATATGCCCATATGCTGGCTGCCATGAACAAAGGTTGGCTATAAAGAGGTCATCAGTATA
TGAAACAGCCCCCTGCTGTCCATTCCTTATTCCATAGAAAAGCCTTGACTTGAGGTTAGATTTTTTTTAT
ATTTTGTTTTGTGTTATTTTTTTCTTTAACATCCCTAAAATTTTCCTTACATGTTTTACTAGCCAGATTT
TTCCTCCTCTCCTGACTACTCCCAGTCATAGCTGTCCCTCTTCTCTTATGGAGATCCCTCGACCTGCAGC
CCAAGCTTGGCGTAATCATGGTCATAGCTGTTTCCTGTGTGAAATTGTTATCCGCTCACAATTCCACACA
ACATACGAGCCGGAAGCATAAAGTGTAAAGCCTGGGGTGCCTAATGAGTGAGCTAACTCACATTAATTGC
GTTGCGCTCACTGCCCGCTTTCCAGTCGGGAAACCTGTCGTGCCAGCGGATCCGCATCTCAATTAGTCAG
CAACCATAGTCCCGCCCCTAACTCCGCCCATCCCGCCCCTAACTCCGCCCAGTTCCGCCCATTCTCCGCC
CCATGGCTGACTAATTTTTTTTATTTATGCAGAGGCCGAGGCCGCCTCGGCCTCTGAGCTATTCCAGAAG
TAGTGAGGAGGCTTTTTTGGAGGCCTAGGCTTTTGCAAAAAGCTAACTTGTTTATTGCAGCTTATAATGG
TTACAAATAAAGCAATAGCATCACAAATTTCACAAATAAAGCATTTTTTTCACTGCATTCTAGTTGTGGT
TTGTCCAAACTCATCAATGTATCTTATCATGTCTGGATCCGCTGCATTAATGAATCGGCCAACGCGCGGG
GAGAGGCGGTTTGCGTATTGGGCGCTCTTCCGCTTCCTCGCTCACTGACTCGCTGCGCTCGGTCGTTCGG
CTGCGGCGAGCGGTATCAGCTCACTCAAAGGCGGTAATACGGTTATCCACAGAATCAGGGGATAACGCAG
GAAAGAACATGTGAGCAAAAGGCCAGCAAAAGGCCAGGAACCGTAAAAAGGCCGCGTTGCTGGCGTTTTT
CCATAGGCTCCGCCCCCCTGACGAGCATCACAAAAATCGACGCTCAAGTCAGAGGTGGCGAAACCCGACA
GGACTATAAAGATACCAGGCGTTTCCCCCTGGAAGCTCCCTCGTGCGCTCTCCTGTTCCGACCCTGCCGC
TTACCGGATACCTGTCCGCCTTTCTCCCTTCGGGAAGCGTGGCGCTTTCTCATAGCTCACGCTGTAGGTA
TCTCAGTTCGGTGTAGGTCGTTCGCTCCAAGCTGGGCTGTGTGCACGAACCCCCCGTTCAGCCCGACCGC
TGCGCCTTATCCGGTAACTATCGTCTTGAGTCCAACCCGGTAAGACACGACTTATCGCCACTGGCAGCAG
CCACTGGTAACAGGATTAGCAGAGCGAGGTATGTAGGCGGTGCTACAGAGTTCTTGAAGTGGTGGCCTAA
CTACGGCTACACTAGAAGAACAGTATTTGGTATCTGCGCTCTGCTGAAGCCAGTTACCTTCGGAAAAAGA
GTTGGTAGCTCTTGATCCGGCAAACAAACCACCGCTGGTAGCGGTGGTTTTTTTGTTTGCAAGCAGCAGA
TTACGCGCAGAAAAAAAGGATCTCAAGAAGATCCTTTGATCTTTTCTACGGGGTCTGACGCTCAGTGGAA
CGAAAACTCACGTTAAGGGATTTTGGTCATGAGATTATCAAAAAGGATCTTCACCTAGATCCTTTTAAAT
TAAAAATGAAGTTTTAAATCAATCTAAAGTATATATGAGTAAACTTGGTCTGACAGTTACCAATGCTTAA
TCAGTGAGGCACCTATCTCAGCGATCTGTCTATTTCGTTCATCCATAGTTGCCTGACTCCCCGTCGTGTA
GATAACTACGATACGGGAGGGCTTACCATCTGGCCCCAGTGCTGCAATGATACCGCGAGACCCACGCTCA
CCGGCTCCAGATTTATCAGCAATAAACCAGCCAGCCGGAAGGGCCGAGCGCAGAAGTGGTCCTGCAACTT
TATCCGCCTCCATCCAGTCTATTAATTGTTGCCGGGAAGCTAGAGTAAGTAGTTCGCCAGTTAATAGTTT
GCGCAACGTTGTTGCCATTGCTACAGGCATCGTGGTGTCACGCTCGTCGTTTGGTATGGCTTCATTCAGC
TCCGGTTCCCAACGATCAAGGCGAGTTACATGATCCCCCATGTTGTGCAAAAAAGCGGTTAGCTCCTTCG
GTCCTCCGATCGTTGTCAGAAGTAAGTTGGCCGCAGTGTTATCACTCATGGTTATGGCAGCACTGCATAA
TTCTCTTACTGTCATGCCATCCGTAAGATGCTTTTCTGTGACTGGTGAGTACTCAACCAAGTCATTCTGA
GAATAGTGTATGCGGCGACCGAGTTGCTCTTGCCCGGCGTCAATACGGGATAATACCGCGCCACATAGCA
GAACTTTAAAAGTGCTCATCATTGGAAAACGTTCTTCGGGGCGAAAACTCTCAAGGATCTTACCGCTGTT
GAGATCCAGTTCGATGTAACCCACTCGTGCACCCAACTGATCTTCAGCATCTTTTACTTTCACCAGCGTT
TCTGGGTGAGCAAAAACAGGAAGGCAAAATGCCGCAAAAAAGGGAATAAGGGCGACACGGAAATGTTGAA
TACTCATACTCTTCCTTTTTCAATATTATTGAAGCATTTATCAGGGTTATTGTCTCATGAGCGGATACAT
ATTTGAATGTATTTAGAAAAATAAACAAATAGGGGTTCCGCGCACATTTCCCCGAAAAGTGCCACCTGG
Features (pLannotate 1.2.2; 21 found; start..end, strand, type, name):
      4..383     +  enhancer       CMV enhancer: human cytomegalovirus immediate early enhancer
    385..660     +  promoter       chicken β-actin promoter: No description available
    661..1677    +  intron         chimeric intron: chimera between introns from chicken β-actin and rabbit β-globin
   1675..1731    +  CDS            HBB (fragment): HBB_LEPEU - Experimental evidence at protein level: Swiss-Prot protein existence level 1. Involved in oxygen transport from the lung to the various peripheral tissues. From Lepus europaeus (European hare).
   1763..2857    +  CDS            MBP: maltose binding protein from E. coli; malE (mutated); This version of the gene does not encode a signal sequence, so MBP will remain in the cytosol.
   2921..2941    +  CDS            TEV site: tobacco etch virus (TEV) protease recognition and cleavage site
   2936..3034    +  CDS            wac (fragment): WAC_BPT4 - Experimental evidence at protein level: Swiss-Prot protein existence level 1. Chaperone involved in tail fiber assembly and retraction. Acts as a chaperone helping to attach the long tail fibers to the virus during the assembly process. During phage assembly, twelve fibritin molecules attach to the phage neck via gp13: six molecules forming the collar and six molecules forming the whiskers. From Enterobacteria phage T4 (Bacteriophage T4).
   3041..3157    +  CDS            ATG9A (fragment): ATG9A_HUMAN - Also known as APG9L1. Experimental evidence at protein level: Swiss-Prot protein existence level 1. Involved in autophagy and cytoplasm to vacuole transport (Cvt) vesicle formation. Plays a key role in the organization of the preautophagosomal structure/phagophore assembly site (PAS), the nucleating site for formation of the sequestering vesicle. Cycles between a juxta-nuclear trans-Golgi network compartment and late endosomes. Nutrient starvation induces accumulation on autophagosomes. Starvation-dependent trafficking requires ULK1, ATG13 and SUPT20H. From Homo sapiens (Human).
   3167..3244    +  CDS            HBB (fragment): HBB_PONPY - Experimental evidence at transcript level: Swiss-Prot protein existence level 2. Involved in oxygen transport from the lung to the various peripheral tissues. From Pongo pygmaeus (Bornean orangutan).
   3315..3370    +  polyA_signal   β-globin poly(A) signal: rabbit β-globin polyadenylation signal (Gil and Proudfoot, 1987)
   3755..3771    -  protein_bind   lac operator: The lac repressor binds to the lac operator to inhibit transcription in E. coli. This inhibition can be relieved by adding lactose or isopropyl-β-D-thiogalactopyranoside (IPTG). lac repressor encoded by lacI
   3779..3809    -  promoter       lac promoter: promoter for the E. coli lac operon
   3824..3845    -  protein_bind   CAP binding site: CAP binding activates transcription in the presence of cAMP. E. coli catabolite activator protein
   3858..3897    -  CDS            lacI (fragment): lac repressor; lacI; The lac repressor binds to the lac operator to inhibit transcription in E. coli. This inhibition can be relieved by adding lactose or isopropyl-β-D-thiogalactopyranoside (IPTG).
   3904..3926    +  promoter       SV40 promoter (fragment): SV40 enhancer and early promoter
   3950..4085    +  rep_origin     SV40 ori: SV40 origin of replication
   4105..4239    +  polyA_signal   SV40 poly(A) signal: SV40 polyadenylation signal
   4241..4295    -  CDS            lacI (fragment): lac repressor; lacI; The lac repressor binds to the lac operator to inhibit transcription in E. coli. This inhibition can be relieved by adding lactose or isopropyl-β-D-thiogalactopyranoside (IPTG).
   4478..5066    -  rep_origin     ori: high-copy-number ColE1/pMB1/pBR322/pUC origin of replication
   5237..6097    -  CDS            AmpR: β-lactamase; bla; confers resistance to ampicillin, carbenicillin, and related antibiotics
   6098..6202    -  promoter       AmpR promoter: bla
