[The description below was written by a language model from this plasmid's Addgene catalogue record and pLannotate feature annotations shown in this document.]
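Description:
pCAG-MBP-Foldon-ATG9 (801-839) is a 6.2 kb mammalian expression plasmid built on the pCAG backbone. It is used to produce a trimerized form of the C-terminal tail of human ATG9A in mammalian cells. In E. coli it is propagated through a high-copy ColE1/pUC-type origin and selected with ampicillin via the β-lactamase gene and its native promoter. The backbone also carries an SV40 origin of replication with a fragment of the SV40 promoter and an SV40 poly(A) signal. Remnants of lac regulatory sequence are present as well (lac promoter, operator, CAP site and short lacI fragments); these appear to be cloning-vector carryover and not functional parts of the design.

The catalogue entry lists the promoter as CMV, but the annotated sequence shows the full composite CAG arrangement. This consists of the CMV immediate-early enhancer, the chicken β-actin promoter and a chimeric chicken β-actin/rabbit β-globin intron, which together give strong constitutive expression. The rabbit β-globin poly(A) signal terminates transcription, and the short HBB "CDS" hits flanking the insert are most likely β-globin sequences belonging to this cassette.

The open reading frame encodes cytosolic E. coli maltose-binding protein lacking its signal sequence, followed by a TEV protease cleavage site. Next comes the foldon domain from bacteriophage T4 fibritin (wac), then ATG9A residues 801–839 and a stop codon. MBP provides an N-terminal affinity and solubility handle that TEV cleavage can remove. Foldon is a small, autonomously trimerizing module, so it presents the ATG9A tail peptide as a trimer. The associated publication title concerns the structural basis of ATG9A recruitment to the ULK1 complex in mitophagy initiation, which suggests the protein serves as a reagent for binding or structural studies.
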