Addgene plasmid #188089: pCAG-MBP-Foldon-ATG9 (801-839)
Purpose: To make ATG9 C-terminal tail trimer for expression in mammalian cells
Depositing lab: James Hurley. Depositing organization: University of California, Berkeley. Publication: Structural basis for ATG9A recruitment to the ULK1 complex in mitophagy initiation. Ren X, Nguyen TN, Lam WK, Buffalo CZ, Lazarou M, Yokom AL, Hurley JH. Sci Adv. 2023 Feb 15;9(7):eadg2997. doi: 10.1126/sciadv.adg2997. Epub 2023 Feb 15. PubMed 36791199.
Backbone
  Vector backbone: pCAG
  Vector type: Mammalian Expression
Growth in bacteria
  Bacterial resistance: Ampicillin, 100 μg/mL
  Growth temperature: 37°C
  Growth strain: DH5alpha
  Copy number: High Copy
Gene/Insert
  Gene/Insert name: ATG9 (alt name: MBP-TEVsite-Foldon-ATG9 (801-839)-stop)
  Species: H. sapiens (human)
  Mutation: ATG9 (801-839)
  Entrez Gene: ATG9A (a.k.a. APG9L1, MGD3208, mATG9)
  Promoter: CMV
  Tag / fusion protein: MBP tag (N terminal on insert)
  Cloning method: Restriction Enzyme; 3′ cloning site XhoI (unknown if destroyed)
  Sequencing primers: 5′ ccgctttctggtatgccgtgcg; 3′ gagccagggcattggccacac
Terms and licenses: Academic/Nonprofit Terms; Industry Terms: Not Available to Industry
How to cite: pCAG-MBP-Foldon-ATG9 (801-839) was a gift from James Hurley (Addgene plasmid # 188089 ; http://n2t.net/addgene:188089 ; RRID:Addgene_188089)
