>Addgene plasmid #188089 | pCAG-MBP-Foldon-ATG9 (801-839) | depositor partial sequence | sequence record 364951 | Foldon-ATG9 (801-839) (--/xhoI)
GGTTATATCCCGGAAGCACCGCGTGATGGTCAGGCGTATGTTCGTAAAGATGGTGAATGGGTTCTGCTGA
GCACCTTTCTGGGATCCTTCTCCCGCCTGCCACTGGGCGGATGGGCTGAAGACGGACAGTCTGCTTCACG
TCACCCTGAACCCGTCCCTGAAGAAGGTAGCGAAGATGAGTTGCCGCCACAAGTCCATAAAGTGTGA
